>Addgene plasmid #221402 | Beta1 Q280* full-length | addgene full sequence | sequence record 439265 | Addgene NGS Result
ACATCCCTAAAATTTTCCTTACATGTTTTACTAGCCAGATTTTTCCTCCTCTCCTGACTACTCCCAGTCA
TAGCTGTCCCTCTTCTCTTATGGAGATCTTTGCATTTTTAGACATTTAGAAGCCTATATCTTGTTACAGA
ATTGGAATTACACAAAAATTCTACCATATTTTGAAAGCTTAGGTTGTTCTGAAAAAAACAATATATTGTT
TTCCTGGGTAAACTAAAAGTCCCCTCGAGGAAAGGCCCCTAAAGTGAAACAGTGCAAAACGTTCAAAAAC
TGTCTGGCAATACAAGTTCCACTTTGACCAAAACGGCTGGCAGTAAAAGGGTTAAGAAGACTGTCAGCCT
TGAGCGGTATCAGCTCACTCAAAGGCGGTAATACGGTTATCCACAGAATCAGGGGATAACGCAGGAAAGA
ACATGTGAGCAAAAGGCCAGCAAAAGGCCAGGAACCGTAAAAAGGCCGCGTTGCTGGCGTTTTTCCATAG
GCTCCGCCCCCCTGACGAGCATCACAAAAATCGACGCTCAAGTCAGAGGTGGCGAAACCCGACAGGACTA
TAAAGATACCAGGCGTTTCCCCCTGGAAGCTCCCTCGTGCGCTCTCCTGTTCCGACCCTGCCGCTTACCG
GATACCTGTCCGCCTTTCTCCCTTCGGGAAGCGTGGCGCTTTCTCATAGCTCACGCTGTAGGTATCTCAG
TTCGGTGTAGGTCGTTCGCTCCAAGCTGGGCTGTGTGCACGAACCCCCCGTTCAGCCCGACCGCTGCGCC
TTATCCGGTAACTATCGTCTTGAGTCCAACCCGGTAAGACACGACTTATCGCCACTGGCAGCAGCCACTG
GTAACAGGATTAGCAGAGCGAGGTATGTAGGCGGTGCTACAGAGTTCTTGAAGTGGTGGGCTAACTACGG
CTACACTAGAAGAACAGTATTTGGTATCTGCGCTCTGCTGAAGCCAGTTACCTTCGGAAAAAGAGTTGGT
AGCTCTTGATCCGGCAAACAAACCACCGCTGGTAGCGGTGGTTTTTTTGTTTGCAAGCAGCAGATTACGC
GCAGAAAAAAAGGATCTCAAGAAGATCCTTTGATCTTTTCTACGGGGTCTGACGCTCAGTGGAACGACGC
GCGCGTAACTCACGTTAAGGGATTTTGGTCATGAGTTAGAAAAACTCATCGAGCATCAAATGAAACTGCA
ATTTATTCATATCAGGATTATCAATACCATATTTTTGAAAAAGCCGTTTCTGTAATGAAGGAGAAAACTC
ACCGAGGCAGTTCCATAGGATGGCAAGATCCTGGTATCGGTCTGCGATTCCGACTCGTCCAACATCAATA
CAACCTATTAATTTCCCCTCGTCAAAAATAAGGTTATCAAGTGAGAAATCACCATGAGTGACGACTGAAT
CCGGTGAGAATGGCAAAAGTTTATGCATTTCTTTCCAGACTTGTTCAACAGGCCAGCCATTACGCTCGTC
ATCAAAATCACTCGCATCAACCAAACCGTTATTCATTCGTGATTGCGCCTGAGCGAGGCGAAATACGCGA
TCGCTGTTAAAAGGACAATTACAAACAGGAATCGAGTGCAACCGGCGCAGGAACACTGCCAGCGCATCAA
CAATATTTTCACCTGAATCAGGATATTCTTCTAATACCTGGAACGCTGTTTTTCCGGGGATCGCAGTGGT
GAGTAACCATGCATCATCAGGAGTACGGATAAAATGCTTGATGGTCGGAAGTGGCATAAATTCCGTCAGC
CAGTTTAGTCTGACCATCTCATCTGTAACATCATTGGCAACGCTACCTTTGCCATGTTTCAGAAACAACT
CTGGCGCATCGGGCTTCCCATACAAGCGATAGATTGTCGCACCTGATTGCCCGACATTATCGCGAGCCCA
TTTATACCCATATAAATCAGCATCCATGTTGGAATTTAATCGCGGCCTCGACGTTTCCCGTTGGATATGG
CTCATTTTTTACTTCCTCACCTTGTCGTATTATACTATGCCGATATACTATGCCGATGATTAATTGTCGA
CACTGCGGGGGCTCTGTGTGGTAAGCAGGTCTTAACCTTTTTACTGCCAATGACGCATGGGATACGTCGT
GGCAGTAAAAGGGCTTAAATGCCAACGACGCGTCCCATACGTTGTTGGCATTTTAATTCTTCTCTCTGCA
GCGGCAGCATGTGCCGCCGCTGCAGAGAGTTTCTAGCGATGACAGCCCCTCTGGGCAACGAGCCGGGGGG
GCTGTCTTTCTTTATGTTTTAAATGCACTGACCTCCCACATTCCCTTTTTAGTAAAATATTCAGAAATAA
TTTAAATACATCATTGCAATGAAAATAAATGTTTTTTATTAGGCAGAATCCAGATGCTCAAGGCCCTTCA
TAATATCCCCCAGTTTAGTAGTTGGACTTAGGGAACAAAGGAACCTTTAATAGAAATTGGACAGCAAGAA
AGCGAGTCAGGCACCGGGCTTGCGGGTCATGCACCAGGTGCGCGGTCCTTCGGGCACCTCGACGTCGGCG
GTGACGGTGAAGCCGAGCCGCTCGTAGAAGGGGAGGTTGCGGGGCGCGGATGTCTCCAGGAAGGCGGGCA
CCCCGGCGCGCTCGGCCGCCTCCACTCCGGGGAGCACGACGGCGCTGCCCAGACCCTTGCCCTGGTGGTC
GGGCGACACGCCGACGGTGGCCAGGAACCACGCGGGCTCCTTGGGCCGGTGCGGCGCCAGGAGGCCTTCC
ATCTGTTGCTGCGCGGCCAGCCGGGAACCGCTCAACTCGGCCATGCGCGGGCCGATCTCGGCGAACACCG
CCCCCGCTTCGACGCTCTCCGGCGTGGTCCAGACCGCCACCGCGGCGCCGTCGTCCGCGACCCACACCTT
GCCGATGTCGAGCCCGACGCGCGTGAGGAAGAGTTCTTGCAGCTCGGTGACCCGCTCGATGTGGCGGTCC
GGATCGACGGTGTGGCGCGTGGCGGGGGAGTCGGCGAACGCGGCGGCGAGGGTGCGTACGGCCCTGGGGA
CGTCGTCGCGGGGGGCGAGGCGCACCGTGGGCTTGTACTCGGTCATGGTGGCGGACGAAAGGCCCGGAGA
TGAGGAAGAGGAGAACAGCGCGGCAGACGTGCGCTTTTGAAGCGTGCAGAATGCCGGGCCCCCGGAGGCC
CTTCGGGCGCCCGCCCCGCCCCTGAGCCCGCCCCTGAGCCCGCCCCCGGACCCACCCCTTCCCAGCCTCT
GAGCCCAGAAAGCGAAGGAGCAAAGCTGCTATTGGCCGCTGCCCCAAAGGCCTACCCGCTTCCATTGCTC
AGCGGTGCTGTCCATCTGCACGAGACTAGTGAGTCGTGCTACTTCCATTTGTCACGTCCTGCACGACGCG
AGCTGCGGGGCGGGGGGGAACTTCCTGACTAGGGGAGGAGTAGAAGGTGGCGCGAAGGGGCCACCAAAGA
ACGGAGCCGGTTGGCGCCTACCGGTGGATGTGGAATGTGTGCGAGGCCAGAGGCCACTTGTGTAGCGCCA
AGTGCCCAGCGGGGCTGCTAAAGCGCATGCTCCAGACTGCCTTGGGAAAAGCGCCTCCCCTACCCGGTAG
AGAAACTTGATCTGTCGCCGCAATTCAAACTTCGTGAGGCTCCGGTGCCCGTCAGTGACCTGCTATACTC
TGGAGACGCGTTACATAACTTACGGTAAATGGCCCGCCTGGCTGACCGCCCAACGACCCCCGCCCATTGA
CGTCAATAATGACGTATGTTCCCATAGTAACGCCAATAGGGACTTTCCATTGACGTCAATGGGTGGAGTA
TTTACGGTAAACTGCCCACTTGGCAGTACATCAAGTGTATCATATGCCAAGTACGCCCCCTATTGACGTC
AATGACGGTAAATGGCCCGCCTGGCATTATGCCCAGTACATGACCTTATGGGACTTTCCTACTTGGCAGT
ACATCTACGTATTAGTCATCGCTATTACCATGGTCGAGGTGAGCCCCACGTTCTGCTTCACTCTCCCCAT
CTCCCCCCCCTCCCCACCCCCAATTTTGTATTTATTTATTTTTTAATTATTTTGTGCAGCGATGGGGGCG
GGGGGGGGGGGGGCGCGCGCCAGGCGGGGCGGGGCGGGGCGAGGGGCGGGGCGGGGCGAGGCGGAGAGGT
GCGGCGGCAGCCAATCAGAGCGGCGCGCTCCGAAAGTTTCCTTTTATGGCGAGGCGGCGGCGGCGGCGGC
CCTATAAAAAGCGAAGCGCGCGGCGGGCGGGAGTCGCTGCGCGCTGCCTTCGCCCCGTGCCCCGCTCCGC
CGCCGCCTCGCGCCGCCCGCCCCGGCTCTGACTGACCGCGTTACTCCCACAGGTGAGCGGGCGGGACGGC
CCTTCTCCTCCGGGCTGTAATTAGCGCTTGGTTTAATGACGGCTTGTTTCTTTTCTGTGGCTGCGTGAAA
GCCTTGAGGGGCTCCGGGAGGGCCCTTTGTGCGGGGGGAGCGGCTCGGGGGGTGCGTGCGTGTGTGTGTG
CGTGGGGAGCGCCGCGTGCGGCTCCGCGCTGCCCGGCGGCTGTGAGCGCTGCGGGCGCGGCGCGGGGCTT
TGTGCGCTCCGCAGTGTGCGCGAGGGGAGCGCGGCCGGGGGCGGTGCCCCGCGGTGCGGGGGGGGCTGCG
AGGGGAACAAAGGCTGCGTGCGGGGTGTGTGCGTGGGGGGGTGAGCAGGGGGTGTGGGCGCGTCGGTCGG
GCTGCAACCCCCCCTGCACCCCCCTCCCCGAGTTGCTGAGCACGGCCCGGCTTCGGGTGCGGGGCTCCGT
ACGGGGCGTGGCGCGGGGCTCGCCGTGCCGGGCGGGGGGTGGCGGCAGGTGGGGGTGCCGGGCGGGGCGG
GGCCGCCTCGGGCCGGGGAGGGCTCGGGGGAGGGGCGCGGCGGCCCCCGGAGCGCCGGCGGCTGTCGAGG
CGCGGCGAGCCGCAGCCATTGCCTTTTATGGTAATCGTGCGAGAGGGCGCAGGGACTTCCTTTGTCCCAA
ATCTGTGCGGAGCCGAAATCTGGGAGGCGCCGCCGCACCCCCTCTAGCGGGCGCGGGGCGAAGCGGTGCG
GCGCCGGCAGGAAGGAAATGGGCGGGGAGGGCCTTCGTGCGTCGCCGCGCCGCCGTCCCCTTCTCCCTCT
CCAGCCTCGGGGCTGTCCGCGGGGGGACGGCTGCCTTCGGGGGGGACGGGGCAGGGCGGGGTTCGGCTTC
TGGCGTGTGACCGGCGGCTCTAGAGCCTCTGCTAACCATGTTCATGCCTTCTTCTTTTTCCTACAGCTCC
TGGGCAACGTGCTGGTTATTGTGCTGTCTCATCATTTTGGCAAAGAATTCGGCTTGATCGAAGCCGTCTC
AGGGGAGAGACCACACCCAAGCTGTCTAGAGCCGCCACCATGCCTTTGCTCCTCCTGTTGCCCTTGCTCT
GGGCTGGCGCCCTCGCGCAGACGGACGAGAATCGATGTTTGAAAGCGAATGCAAAAAGCTGCGGAGAGTG
CATTCAGGCCGGACCGAATTGTGGATGGTGTACAAATTCGACATTTTTGCAAGAGGGAATGCCCACGTCG
GCCCGATGTGATGACCTCGAGGCCTTGAAAAAGAAAGGATGTCCACCGGATGACATCGAGAACCCACGGG
GCTCAAAGGACATCAAAAAGAACAAGAATGTCACAAACCGCTCGAAGGGAACTGCTGAAAAGCTTAAACC
GGAGGACATCACGCAGATCCAGCCCCAACAGCTGGTGCTCCGATTGCGGTCCGGTGAGCCACAGACGTTT
ACTCTCAAGTTCAAGAGAGCGGAGGATTACCCGATCGATCTTTACTATCTTATGGACCTTTCGTACTCCA
TGAAGGATGATTTGGAAAATGTCAAGAGCCTCGGTACTGACTTGATGAATGAAATGCGCCGCATTACCAG
CGATTTCCGAATCGGATTCGGATCATTTGTGGAAAAGACCGTCATGCCCTACATTTCGACCACTCCGGCA
AAGTTGCGCAACCCGTGCACCTCAGAACAGAACTGCACCTCGCCTTTTTCGTATAAGAACGTCCTCAGCT
TGACAAACAAGGGTGAAGTGTTCAATGAGCTGGTCGGAAAGCAAAGAATCTCGGGAAACCTCGATAGCCC
GGAGGGAGGGTTTGATGCAATCATGCAAGTGGCGGTATGCGGGTCCCTTATTGGCTGGAGAAACGTGACC
AGACTCCTGGTGTTTTCCACTGATGCGGGATTTCATTTCGCCGGAGACGGGAAACTGGGAGGGATTGTAC
TTCCGAATGACGGATAGTGTCATTTGGAGAACAACATGTATACGATGTCCCACTACTATGACTACCCCTC
GATCGCGCACCTCGTCCAAAAACTGAGCGAAAACAATATCCAGACTATCTTTGCGGTCACGGAGGAGTTT
CAGCCCGTGTATAAAGAACTGAAAAACTTGATCCCTAAGTCCGCAGTCGGAACGCTGTCGGCCAACAGCT
CGAATGTGATCCAGTTGATCATCGATGCGTATAACTCACTTTCATCAGAGGTCATCCTTGAGAACGGAAA
GCTTAGCGAAGGAGTGACAATCTCGTACAAATCATATTGCAAGAATGGAGTGAATGGCACCGGCGAGAAT
GGCCGGAAATGTTCAAACATTTCCATCGGCGACGAGGTCCAGTTTGAGATCAGCATTACTTCCAATAAGT
GCCCTAAGAAAGACTCGGACTCATTCAAAATTCGGCCTCTCGGGTTTACCGAAGAGGTAGAGGTGATCCT
CCAGTACATTTGTGAATGCGAGTGTCAATCAGAGGGTATCCCCGAAAGCCCCAAGTGTCATGAGGGTAAC
GGAACGTTCGAATGCGGGGCATGTAGATGTAACGAAGGTCGCGTCGGAAGGCACTGCGAATGCTCGACTG
ATGAGGTAAACTCGGAAGACATGGATGCGTATTGCCGAAAAGAGAATTCGAGCGAAATCTGCTCAAACAA
CGGGGAATGTGTGTGCGGACAATGTGTCTGCCGGAAACGGGATAACACAAATGAGATCTACTCCGGAAAG
TTTTGCGAATGCGACAATTTCAACTGTGACAGGTCCAACGGTCTTATCTGTGGTGGTAATGGAGTCTGCA
AGTGCCGCGTCTGCGAGTGTAATCCGAATTACACAGGCTCAGCGTGTGATTGCAGCCTCGACACGTCAAC
ATGCGAGGCGTCCAACGGGCAGATTTGTAACGGGCGAGGGATTTGCGAGTGTGGGGTGTGCAAATGCACT
GACCCCAAATTCCAGGGGCAGACGTGCGAGATGTGCCAGACGTGTCTTGGTGTCTGTGCGGAGCATAAGG
AATGCGTGCAGTGCAGAGCGTTCAACAAAGGGGAAAAGAAAGATACGTGTACGCAAGAATGTTCGTATTT
CAATATCACGAAGGTGGAGTCGAGGGATAAGCTCCCGCAGCCAGTACAGCCGGACCCCGTCAGCCATTGC
AAGGAAAAGGACGTGGATGATTGCTGGTTCTATTTCACATACTCCGTGAATGGTAATAATGAGGTAATGG
TACATGTCGTGGAGAACCCCGAATGCCCCACGGGTCCCGACATCATTCCCATAGTAGCTGGAGTCGTGGC
AGGTATCGTGCTTATCGGTCTGGCGTTGTTGTTGATCTGGAAACTCTTGATGATCATCCATGACCGCAGA
GAGTTTGCCAAGTTTGAGAAAGAGAAGATGAATGCAAAATGGGACACTGGCGAAAACCCAATATACAAAA
GCGCTGTTACAACAGTGGTGAACCCCAAGTACGAGGGCAAAGCTAGCTACCCATACGATGTTCCAGATTA
CGCTGGCAGCGGGTTGAATGATATTTTCGAGGCTCAGAAGATAGAATGGCATGAATGATAATCGTGGAAC
AGTACGAACGCGCCGAGGGCCGCCACTCCACCGGCGGCATGGACGAGCTGTACAAGTGATAAAGTACTTG
ATAAGCTCTTCAGGTTGAGGTCTCTAAAAGCGTCTTCCTGTTCTCATCACATCATATCAAGGTTATATAC
CATCAATATTGCCACAGATGTTACTTAGCCTTTTAATATTTCTCTAATTTAGTGTATATGCAATGATAGT
TCTCTGATTTCTGAGATTGAGTTTCTCATGTGTAATGATTATTTAGAGTTTCTCTTTCATCTGTTCAAAT
TTTTGTCTAGTTTTATTTTTTACTGATTTGTAAGACTTCTTTTTATAATCTGCATATTACAATTCTCTTT
ACTGGGGTGTTGCAAATATTTTCTGTCATTCTATGGCCTGACTTTTCTTAATGGTTTTTTAATTTTAAAA
ATAAGTCTTAATATTCATGCAATCTAATTAACAATCTTTTCTTTGTGGTTAGGACTTTGAGTCATAAGAA
ATTTTTCTCTACACTGAAGTCATGATGGCATGCTTCTATATTATTTTCTAAAAGATTTAAAGTTTTGCCT
TCTCCATTTAGACTTATAATTCACTGGAATTTTTTTGTGTGTATGGTATGACATATGGGTTCCCTTTTAT
TTTTTACATATAAATATATTTCCCTGTTTTTCTAAAAAAGAAAAAGATCATCATTTTCCCATTGTAAAAT
GCCATATTTTTTTCATAGGTCACTTACATATATCAATGGGTCTGTTTCTGAGCTCTACTCTATTTTATCA
GCCTCACTGTCTATCCCCACACATCTCATGCTTTGCTCTAAATCTTGATATTTAGTGGAACATTCTTTCC
CATTTTGTTCTACAAGAATATTTTTGTTATTGTCTTTGGGCTTTCTATATACATTTTGAAATGAGGTTGA
CAAGTTAATAACAGGCCTATTGATTGGAAAGTTTGTCAACGAATTGTGGGTCTTTTGGGGTTTGCTGCCC
CTTTTACGCAATGTGGATATCCTGCTTTAATGCCTTTATATGCATGTATACAAGCAAAACAGGCTTTTAC
TTTCTCGCCAACTTACAAGGCCTTTCTCAGTAAACAGTATATGACCCTTTACCCCGTTGCTCGGCAACGG
CCTGGTCTGTGCCAAGTGTTTGCTGACGCAACCCCCACTGGTTGGGGCTTGGCCATAGGCCATCAGCGCA
TGCGTGGAACCTTTGTGTCTCCTCTGCCGATCCATACTGCGGAACTCCTAGCCGCTTGTTTTGCTCGCAG
CAGGTCTGGAGCAAACCTCATCGGGACCGACAATTCTGTCGTACTCTCCCGCAAGTATACATCGTTTCCA
TGGCTGCTAGGCTGTGCTGCCAACTGGATCCTGCGCGGGACGTCCTTTGTTTACGTCCCGTCGGCGCTGA
ATCCCGCGGACGACCCCTCCCGGGGCCGCTTGGGGCTCTACCGCCCGCTTCTCCGTCTGCCGTACCGTCC
GACCACGGGGCGCACCTCTCTTTACGCGGACTCCCCGTCTGTGCCTTCTCATCTGCCGGACCGTGTGCAC
TTCGCTTCACCTCTGCACGTCGCATGGAGGCCACCGTGAACGCCCACCGGAACCTGCCCAAGGTCTTGCA
TAAGAGGACTCTTGGACTTTCAGCAATGTCATCTCAGTGGCTAATAAAGGAAATTTATTTTCATTGCAAT
AGTGTGTTGGAATTTTTTGTGTCTCTCACTCGGAAGGACATATGGGAGGGCAAATCATTTAAAACATCAG
AATGAGTATTTGGTTTAGAGTTTGGCAACATATGCCCATATGCTGGCTGCCATGAACAAAGGTTGGCTAT
AAAGAGGTCATCAGTATATGAAACAGCCCCCTGCTGTCCATTCCTTATTCCATAGAAAAGCCTTGACTTG
AGGTTAGATTTTTTTTATATTTTGTTTTGTGTTATTTTTTTCTTTA
Features (pLannotate 1.2.2; 15 found; start..end, strand, type, name):
    482..1070    -  rep_origin     ori: high-copy-number ColE1/pMB1/pBR322/pUC origin of replication
   1156..1965    -  CDS            KanR: aminoglycoside phosphotransferase; aph(3')-Ia; confers resistance to kanamycin in bacteria or G418 (Geneticin®) in eukaryotes
   1984..2028    -  promoter       EM7 promoter (fragment): synthetic bacterial promoter&nbsp
   2247..2456    -  polyA_signal   β-globin poly(A) (fragment): human β-globin polyadenylation signal
   2457..3056    -  CDS            PuroR (fragment): puromycin N-acetyltransferase; pac from Streptomyces; confers resistance to puromycin
   3066..3565    -  promoter       PGK promoter: mouse phosphoglycerate kinase 1 promoter
   3649..3952    +  enhancer       CMV enhancer: human cytomegalovirus immediate early enhancer
   3954..4229    +  promoter       chicken β-actin promoter: No description available
   4230..5246    +  intron         chimeric intron: chimera between introns from chicken β-actin and rabbit β-globin
   5375..7741    +  CDS            ITGB1: ITB1_HUMAN - Also known as FNRB, MDF2, MSK12. Experimental evidence at protein level: Swiss-Prot protein existence level 1. (Microbial infection) In case of HIV-1 infection, integrin ITGA5:ITGB1 binding to extracellular viral Tat protein seems to enhance angiogenesis in Kaposi's sarcoma lesions. From Homo sapiens (Human).
   7748..7774    +  CDS            3xHA (fragment): three tandem HA epitope tags
   7831..7899    +  CDS            mOrange2 (fragment): photostable monomeric orange derivative of DsRed fluorescent protein (Shaner et al., 2008) mammalian codon-optimized
   8946..9204    +  ncRNA          HBV PRE 1151-1410: Accession: RF02816 - Hepatitis B virus post-transcriptional regulatory element 1151-1410
   9170..9511    +  CDS            X (fragment): X_HBVD3 - Experimental evidence at protein level: Swiss-Prot protein existence level 1. Multifunctional protein that plays a role in silencing host antiviral defenses and promoting viral transcription. Does not seem to be essential for HBV infection. May be directly involved in development of cirrhosis and liver cancer (hepatocellular carcinoma). Most of cytosolic activities involve modulation of cytosolic calcium. The effect on apoptosis is controversial depending on the cell types in which the studies have been conducted. May induce apoptosis by localizing in mitochondria and causing loss of
   9493..9548    +  polyA_signal   β-globin poly(A) signal: rabbit β-globin polyadenylation signal (Gil and Proudfoot, 1987)
