[The description below was written by a language model from this plasmid's Addgene catalogue record and pLannotate feature annotations shown in this document.]
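Description:
Beta1 Q280* full-length is a mammalian expression plasmid built on the pD2529 CAG backbone for producing full-length human integrin β1 (ITGB1) carrying the Q280* change. It is maintained in bacteria at high copy through a ColE1/pUC-type origin and selected with kanamycin, with the aminoglycoside phosphotransferase gene driven by an EM7 bacterial promoter. For selection in mammalian cells, a separate cassette in the opposite orientation places puromycin N-acetyltransferase under the mouse PGK promoter with a β-globin polyadenylation signal.

The integrin cassette is driven by the CAG arrangement: CMV immediate-early enhancer, chicken β-actin promoter and a chimeric β-actin/β-globin intron, which together give strong constitutive expression in many mammalian cell types. According to the record, the native signal peptide is replaced by a CD33 secretion peptide fused to a codon-optimized mature β1 sequence, and the C terminus carries HA and AVI tags; the HA epitope allows immunodetection, and the AVI tag is a substrate for site-specific enzymatic biotinylation. The annotation detects the ITGB1 coding region followed by a single HA-sized match. The short downstream "mOrange2" fragment is too small to be a reporter and is probably a spurious hit. Downstream, a hepatitis B virus post-transcriptional regulatory element (which overlaps a partial X protein reading frame, explaining that annotation) enhances transcript export and expression, and a rabbit β-globin poly(A) signal terminates the transcript.

The record does not explain the "Q280*" notation; an asterisk conventionally denotes a stop codon, which in a full-length tagged construct may mark a site for suppression-based incorporation of a non-canonical residue, but this is not stated. The associated work concerns single-molecule studies of integrin conformational activation.
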