Addgene plasmid #221402: Beta1 Q280* full-length
Purpose: Mammalian expression of human integrin beta1 Q280* full-length
Depositing lab: Timothy Springer. Depositing organization: Boston Children's Hospital. Publication: Ligand binding initiates single-molecule integrin conformational activation. Li J, Jo MH, Yan J, Hall T, Lee J, Lopez-Sanchez U, Yan S, Ha T, Springer TA. Cell. 2024 May 14:S0092-8674(24)00475-6. doi: 10.1016/j.cell.2024.04.049. PubMed 38772370.
Backbone
  Vector backbone: pD2529 CAG
  Backbone manufacturer: 15
  Vector type: Mammalian Expression
  Selectable markers: Puromycin
Growth in bacteria
  Bacterial resistance: Kanamycin, 50 μg/mL
  Growth temperature: 37°C
  Growth strain: DH5alpha
  Copy number: High Copy
Gene/Insert
  Gene/Insert name: integrin beta1 Q280* full-length
  Species: H. sapiens (human)
  Mutation: codon-optimized mature sequence
  Entrez Gene: ITGB1 (a.k.a. CD29, FNRB, GPIIA, MDF2, MSK12, VLA-BETA, VLAB)
  Tag / fusion protein: CD33 secretion peptide (MPLLLLLPLLWAGALA) (N terminal on insert); HA and AVI tags (C terminal on insert)
  Cloning method: Gibson Cloning
Terms and licenses: Academic/Nonprofit Terms; Industry Terms: Not Available to Industry
How to cite: Beta1 Q280* full-length was a gift from Timothy Springer (Addgene plasmid # 221402 ; http://n2t.net/addgene:221402 ; RRID:Addgene_221402)
